Addgene plasmid #238812: CMV/CRAF-LgBiT/HygR Vector
Purpose: Express CRAF-LgBiT Fusion Protein in Mammalian Cells under a CMV promoter
Depositing lab: Promega Corporation.
Backbone
  Vector backbone: pFC219K LgBiT CMV-Hyg Flexi Vector
  Vector type: Mammalian Expression
  Selectable markers: Hygromycin
Growth in bacteria
  Bacterial resistance: Kanamycin, 50 μg/mL
  Growth temperature: 37°C
  Growth strain: DH5alpha
  Copy number: High Copy
Gene/Insert
  Gene/Insert name: CRAF
  Species: H. sapiens (human)
  Mutation: None
  Entrez Gene: RAF1 (a.k.a. CMD1NN, CRAF, NS5, Raf-1, c-Raf)
  Promoter: CMV
  Tag / fusion protein: LgBiT (C terminal on backbone)
  Cloning method: Other
Terms and licenses: Academic/Nonprofit Terms; Industry Terms
How to cite: CMV/CRAF-LgBiT/HygR Vector was a gift from Promega Corporation (Addgene plasmid # 238812)
