[The description below was written by a language model from this plasmid's Addgene catalogue record and pLannotate feature annotations shown in this document.]
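Description:
CMV/CRAF-LgBiT/HygR Vector is a 6,734 bp mammalian expression plasmid built on the pFC219K LgBiT CMV-Hyg Flexi Vector backbone. It expresses full-length, unmutated human CRAF (RAF1, also called c-Raf) fused at its C terminus to LgBiT. RAF1 is the serine/threonine kinase that links membrane-associated Ras GTPases to the MAPK/ERK cascade. LgBiT is the large subunit of the split NanoLuc luciferase system, which is why the annotation software labels the sequence immediately downstream of RAF1 as a NanoLuc fragment. On its own LgBiT has little activity, and it yields a luminescent signal when complemented by a small partner peptide. A fusion like this is therefore suited to luminescence-based reporting of CRAF interactions or proximity in living cells, although the record itself states only that the purpose is to express the fusion protein.

The catalogue entry gives CMV as the promoter driving the fusion. The feature table shows a CMV enhancer and CMV promoter fragments adjacent to the RAF1 reading frame, with some of these elements annotated on the opposite strand, so the exact promoter layout cannot be fully resolved from the automated annotation. An SP6 promoter sits just upstream of the coding sequence and could support in vitro transcription, and an SV40 polyadenylation signal terminates the transcript. A separate cassette, consisting of the SV40 enhancer/early promoter, the hph hygromycin phosphotransferase gene and a synthetic poly(A) signal, allows hygromycin selection of stably transfected mammalian cells. In bacteria the plasmid replicates from a high-copy ColE1/pUC-type origin. It is selected with kanamycin through an EM7-driven neo (nptII) gene.
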