Features (pLannotate 1.2.2; 14 found; start..end, strand, type, name):
     17..98      -  polyA_signal   SV40 poly(A) signal: SV40 polyadenylation signal
    121..204     -  CDS            large T antigen (fragment): large T antigen from SV40 (simian virus 40)
    281..751     -  CDS            Nluc (fragment): NanoLuc® luciferase human codon-optimized
    806..2749    -  CDS            RAF1 (sequence withheld): RAF1_HUMAN - Also known as RAF. Experimental evidence at protein level: Swiss-Prot protein existence level 1. Serine/threonine-protein kinase that acts as a regulatory link between the membrane-associated Ras GTPases and the MAPK/ERK cascade, and this critical regulatory link functions as a switch determining cell fate decisions including proliferation, differentiation, apoptosis, survival and oncogenic transformation. RAF1 activation initiates a mitogen-activated protein kinase (MAPK) cascade that comprises a sequential phosphorylation of the dual-specific MAPK kinases (MAP2K1/MEK1 and MAP2K2
   2788..2806    -  promoter       SP6 promoter: promoter for bacteriophage SP6 RNA polymerase
   2832..2854    -  promoter       minimal CMV promoter (fragment): human cytomegalovirus (CMV) immediate early promoter
   2864..3229    +  enhancer       CMV enhancer: human cytomegalovirus immediate early enhancer
   3231..3418    +  promoter       CMV promoter (fragment): human cytomegalovirus (CMV) immediate early promoter
   3437..3484    +  promoter       EM7 promoter: synthetic bacterial promoter&nbsp
   3516..4307    +  CDS            neo: KKA2_KLEPN - Also known as kan, nptII. Experimental evidence at protein level: Swiss-Prot protein existence level 1. Resistance to kanamycin, neomycin, paromomycin, ribostamycin, butirosin and gentamicin B. From Klebsiella pneumoniae.
   4468..5056    -  rep_origin     ori: high-copy-number ColE1/pMB1/pBR322/pUC origin of replication
   5182..5230    -  polyA_signal   poly(A) signal: synthetic polyadenylation signal
   5269..6291    -  CDS            hph: KHYB_ECOLX - Experimental evidence at protein level: Swiss-Prot protein existence level 1. The aminoglycoside phosphotransferases achieve inactivation of their antibiotic substrates by phosphorylation. Only phosphorylates hygromycin and closely related compounds such as demethyl analogs and destomycin. From Escherichia coli.
   6322..6679    -  promoter       SV40 promoter: SV40 enhancer and early promoter
>Addgene plasmid #238812 | CMV/CRAF-LgBiT/HygR Vector | depositor full sequence | sequence record 475272 | CMV/CRAF-LgBiT/HygR Vector sequence 6734 bps
AAGACGCGTGACGTCGGCAGTGAAAAAAATGCTTTATTTGTGAAATTTGTGATGCTATTGCTTTATTTGT
AACCATTATAAGCTGCAATAAACAAGTTAACAACAACAATTGCATTCATTTTATGTTTCAGGTTCAGGGG
GAGGTGTGGGAGGTTTTTTAAAGCAAGTAAAACCTCTACAAATGTGGTATGGCTGATTATGATCCGCGGC
CGCAATACGTCGACGTTATCAGCTGACTTCGTACGAGAGCCTAGGTGTTTCTAGAGTCGCGGCCTTAGCT
GTTGATGGTTACTCGGAACAGCATGGAGCCGTCGGGGGTGATCAGGCGCTCGTCGATAATTTTGTTGCCG
TTCCACAGGGTCCCTGTTACAGTGATCTTTTTGCCGTCGAACACGGCGATGCCTTCATACGGCCGTCCGA
AATAGTTCAGCATGTTCGGCGTAACCCCGTCGATTACCAGTGTGCCATAGGGCAGGATCACCTTAAAGTG
ATGATCATCCACAGGGTACACCACCTTAAACACCTCTTCGATCTGGGCCATTTGGTCGGCGCTCAGACCT
TCATACGGGATGATGACATGGATGTCGATCTTCAGGGCATTTTCACCGCTCCGGACAATCCTTTGGATCG
GAGTTACGGACACGGCGAGATTCTGCAGCAAACTGGACACACCTCCCTGTTCAAGGACTTGGTCCAGGTT
GTAGGCGGCTGTCTGTTCCCAGTCCCCAACGAAATCTTCGAGTGTGAAGACACCGCTCGAGCCTCCACCT
CCGCTCCCGCCACCACCTGAACTGCCTTGAGA
[1947 nt withheld, positions 803-2749]
GGCGATCGCTAGCTGCAAAAAGAACAAGTAGCTTGTATTCTATAGTGTCACCTAAATGGGCGATCTGACG
GTTCACTAAACCAGCTCTGCTTATATAGGCCTCCCTGGCGCGCCACTAGTTATTAATAGTAATCAATTAC
GGGGTCATTAGTTCATAGCCCATATATGGAGTTCCGCGTTACATAACTTACGGTAAATGGCCCGCCTGGC
TGACCGCCCAACGACCCCCGCCCATTGACGTCAATAATGACGTATGTTCCCATAGTAACGCCAATAGGGA
CTTTCCATTGACGTCAATGGGTGGAGTATTTACGGTAAACTGCCCACTTGGCAGTACATCAAGTGTATCA
TATGCCAAGTCCGCCCCCTATTGACGTCAATGACGGTAAATGGCCCGCCTGGCATTATGCCCAGTACATG
ACCTTACGGGACTTTCCTACTTGGCAGTACATCTACGTATTAGTCATCGCTATTACCATGGTGATGCGGT
TTTGGCAGTACACCAATGGGCGTGGATAGCGGTTTGACTCACGGGGATTTCCAAGTCTCCACCCCATTGA
CGTCAATGGGAGTTTGTTTTGGCACCAAAATCAACGGGACTTTCCAAAATGTCGTAATAACCCCGCCCCG
TTGACGCAAATGGGCGGTAGGCGTGTACGGTGGGAGGTCAAATCGAATTCTAATACTGTTGACAATTAAT
CATCGGCATAGTATATCGGCATAGTATAATACGACAAGGTGAGGAACTAAACCCAGGAGGCAGATCATGA
TTGAACAAGATGGATTGCACGCAGGTTCTCCGGCCGCTTGGGTGGAGAGGCTATTCGGCTATGACTGGGC
ACAACAGACAATCGGCTGCTCTGATGCCGCCGTGTTCCGGCTGTCAGCGCAGGGGCGCCCGGTTCTTTTT
GTCAAGACCGACCTGTCCGGTGCCCTGAATGAACTGCAGGACGAGGCAGCGCGGCTATCGTGGCTGGCCA
CGACGGGCGTTCCTTGCGCAGCTGTGCTCGACGTTGTCACTGAAGCGGGAAGGGACTGGCTGCTATTGGG
CGAAGTGCCGGGGCAGGATCTCCTGTCATCTCACCTTGCTCCTGCCGAGAAAGTATCCATCATGGCTGAT
GCAATGCGGCGGCTGCATACGCTTGATCCGGCTACCTGCCCATTCGACCACCAAGCGAAACATCGCATCG
AGCGAGCACGTACTCGGATGGAAGCCGGTCTTGTCGATCAGGATGATCTGGACGAAGAGCATCAGGGGCT
CGCGCCAGCCGAACTGTTCGCCAGGCTCAAGGCGCGCATGCCCGACGGCGAGGATCTCGTCGTGACCCAT
GGCGATGCCTGCTTGCCGAATATCATGGTGGAAAATGGCCGCTTTTCTGGATTCATCGACTGTGGCCGGC
TGGGTGTGGCGGACCGCTATCAGGACATAGCGTTGGCTACCCGTGATATTGCTGAAGAGCTTGGCGGCGA
ATGGGCTGACCGCTTCCTCGTGCTTTACGGTATCGCCGCTCCCGATTCGCAGCGCATCGCCTTCTATCGC
CTTCTTGACGAGTTCTTCTGATTCGAAATGACCGACCAAGCGACGCCCAACCGGTATCAGCTCACTCAAA
GGCGGTAATACGGTTATCCACAGAATCAGGGGATAACGCAGGAAAGAACATGTGAGCAAAAGGCCAGCAA
AAGGCCAGGAACCGTAAAAAGGCCGCGTTGCTGGCGTTTTTCCATAGGCTCCGCCCCCCTGACGAGCATC
ACAAAAATCGACGCTCAAGTCAGAGGTGGCGAAACCCGACAGGACTATAAAGATACCAGGCGTTTCCCCC
TGGAAGCTCCCTCGTGCGCTCTCCTGTTCCGACCCTGCCGCTTACCGGATACCTGTCCGCCTTTCTCCCT
TCGGGAAGCGTGGCGCTTTCTCATAGCTCACGCTGTAGGTATCTCAGTTCGGTGTAGGTCGTTCGCTCCA
AGCTGGGCTGTGTGCACGAACCCCCCGTTCAGCCCGACCGCTGCGCCTTATCCGGTAACTATCGTCTTGA
GTCCAACCCGGTAAGACACGACTTATCGCCACTGGCAGCAGCCACTGGTAACAGGATTAGCAGAGCGAGG
TATGTAGGCGGTGCTACAGAGTTCTTGAAGTGGTGGCCTAACTACGGCTACACTAGAAGGACAGTATTTG
GTATCTGCGCTCTGCTGAAGCCAGTTACCTTCGGAAAAAGAGTTGGTAGCTCTTGATCCGGCAAACAAAC
CACCGCTGGTAGCGGTGGTTTTTTTGTTTGCAAGCAGCAGATTACGCGCAGAAAAAAAGGATTTCAAGAA
GATCCTTTGATCTTTTCTACGGGGTCTGACGCTCAGTGGAACGAAAACTCACGTTAAGGGATTTTGGTCA
TGAGATTATCAAAAAGGATCTTCACCTAGATCCTTTTATAGTCCGGAATCGTCACACAAAAAACCAACAC
ACAGATGTAATGAAAATAAAGATATTTTATTGCGGCCATCGTGATGGCTAGAGTCTAAACTCGACCTACC
TCCTTAGCGCGCGGTCGTGTACTGGGCCGGCGGTTGCCGCTGTCGGCCAGCACCTCGACGCAGCCGTCGG
TCCATACGGCTGCGCTCCGGCGAGCGATTTGTGTGCGACCGACGGTGCCGGCCCCGCTGCGGACGATGGC
ATCGCAGCGGCCTTGAGCCCAGGCAGCATCGTCGAAGTTGCCGTCCACGAGGCTCTGGTAGAGCTGATCC
AGGCCGATGCGCAGCATGTAGGCTCGCAGACGAGGGCTGCCGGCCAGCTCGGGATGCCGGCGCTCGAAGT
AGCGAGTCTGCTGCTCCATGCAAGCCAGCCAGGGCCGCCAGAAGAAGATGTTGGCCACCTCGTACTGACT
GTCCCCGAACATAGCTTCGGACCAGTCGATTACGGCGGTGATGCGGCCGTTGTCGGTCAGGACGTTGTTG
CTGCCGAAGTCGGCATGGACGAGGTGGCGCACCTCGGGACAGTCTTCGGCCCACAGCATCAGTTCGTCCA
GGGCTTGAGCTACGCTGGCGGACACGGTGTCGTCCATCACGGTCTGCCAGTGGTAGACATGGGGATCAGC
AATGGCGCAAATGAAATCCCGCCAGGTTGTGTACTGGCCGATGCCTTGGGGCCCGAATGGGCCGAAGCCG
CTGGTTTGACTGAGGTCGGCGGCGGCAATAGCATCCATAGCTTCGGCGACAGGCTGTAACACAGCAGGCA
GCTCTGTTTCGGGGAGGTCTTGGAGAGTAACGCCTTGGGCGCGTCTACTGATGCAGTATGTCAGGCTCTC
GCTGAACTCGCCGATGTCCAACACTTCGGGGATGGGTAGTGCAGCGCTGGCGAAGTGGCGGTACACGTAG
CGGTCTTTGTAGAAGCCATCAGCGCAGCTATTCACCCGCAGTACATAGCCGCGTCCGCCGACATCGAAGC
TGAAGGCTCGGCTCTCTTCGCCCTCCGACAACTGCATCAGGTCGCTCACACTGTCGAACTTCTCGATGAG
AAATTTTTCAACGCTGGTAGCGGTGAGTTCGGGCTTCTTCATGGTGGCGCTAGTGTCAGAAGAATCGAGC
TTTTTGCAAAAGCCTAGGCCTCCAAAAAAGCCTCCTCACTACTTCTGGAATAGCTCAGAGGCCGAGGCGG
CCTCGGCCTCTGCATAAATAAAAAAAATTAGTCAGCCATGGGGCGGAGAATGGGCGGAACTGGGCGGAGT
TAGGGGCGGGATGGGCGGAGTTAGGGGCGGGACTATGGTTGCTGACTAATTGAGATGCATGCTTTGCATA
CTTCTGCCTGCTGGGGAGCCTGGGGACTTTCCACACCTGGTTGCTGACTAATTGAGATGCATGCTTTGCA
TACTTCTGCCTGCTGGGGAGCCTGGGGACTTTCCACACCCTAACTGACACACATTCCACAGCTGGTTCTT
TCCGCCTCAGAAGGTACCTAACCAAGTTCCTCTTTCAGAGGTTATTTCAGGCCATGGTGCTGCGC
